>Addgene plasmid #225222 | pETcon-pGAL1-Aga2-α-Synuclein-c_myc | addgene full sequence | sequence record 458386 | Addgene NGS Result
ATAGCGAAGAGGCCCGCACCGATCGCCTTTCCCAACAGTTGCGCAGCCTGAATGGCGAATGG
[124 nt withheld, positions 63-186]
C
[91 nt withheld, positions 188-278]
A
[49 nt withheld, positions 280-328]
CCTTTGACGTTGGAGTCCACGTTCTTT
[37 nt withheld, positions 356-392]
ACCCTATCTCGGTCTATTCTTTTGATTTATAAGGGATTTTGCCGATTTCGGCCTATTGGTTAAAAAATGA
GCTGATTTAACAAAAATTTAACGCGAATTTTAACAAAATATTAACGCTTACAATTTCCTGATGCGGTATT
TTCTCCTTACGCATCTGTGCGGTATTTCACACCGCATAGATCGGCAAGTGCACAAACAATACTTAAATAA
ATACTACTCAGTAATAACCTATTTCTTAGCATTTTTGACGAAATTTGCTATTTTGTTAGAGTCTTTTACA
CCATTTGTCTCCACACCTCCGCTTACATCAACACCAATAACGCCATTTAATCTAAGCGCATCACCAACAT
TTTCTGGCGTCAGTCCACCAGCTAACATAAAATGTAAGCTTTCGGGGCTCTCTTGCCTTCCAACCCAGTC
AGAAATCGAGTTCCAATCCAAAAGTTCACCTGTCCCACCTGCTTCTGAATCAAACAAGGGAATAAACGAA
TGAGGTTTCTGTGAAGCTGCACTGAGTAGTATGTTGCAGTCTTTTGGAAATACGAGTCTTTTAATAACTG
GCAAACCGAGGAACTCTTGGTATTCTTGCCACGACTCATCTCCATGCAGTTGGACGATATCAATGCCGTA
ATCATTGACCAGAGCCAAAACATCCTCCTTAGGTTGATTACGAAACACGCCAACCAAGTATTTCGGAGTG
CCTGAACTATTTTTATATGCTTTTACAAGACTTGAAATTTTCCTTGCAATAACCGGGTCAATTGTTCTCT
TTCTATTGGGCACACATATAATACCCAGCAAGTCAGCATCGGAATCTAGAGCACATTCTGCGGCCTCTGT
GCTCTGCAAGCCGCAAACTTTCACCAATGGACCAGAACTACCTGTGAAATTAATAACAGACATACTCCAA
GCTGCCTTTGTGTGCTTAATCACGTATACTCACGTGCTCAATAGTCACCAATGCCCTCCCTCTTGGCCCT
CTCCTTTTCTTTTTTCGACCGAATTAATTCTTAATCGGCAAAAAAAGAAAAGCTCCGGATCAAGATTGTA
CGTAAGGTGACAAGCTATTTTTCAATAAAGAATATCTTCCACTACTGCCATCTGGCGTCATAACTGCAAA
GTACACATATATTACGATGCTGTTCTATTAAATGCTTCCTATATTATATATATAGTAATGTCGTGATCTA
TGGTGCACTCTCAGTACAATCTGCTCTGATGCCGCATAGTTAAGCCAGCCCCGACACCCGCCAACACCCG
CTGACGCGCCCTGACGGGCTTGTCTGCTCCCGGCATCCGCTTACAGACAAGCTGTGACCGTCTCCGGGAG
CTGCATGTGTCAGAGGTTTTCACCGTCATCACCGAAACGCGCGAGACGAAAGGGCCTCGTGATACGCCTA
TTTTTATAGGTTAATGTCATGATAATAATGGTTTCTTAGACGGATCGCTTGCCTGTAACTTACACGCGCC
TCGTATCTTTTAATGATGGAATAATTTGGGAATTTACTCTGTGTTTATTTATTTTTATGTTTTGTATTTG
GATTTTAGAAAGTAAATAAAGAAGGTAGAAGAGTTACGGAATGAAGAAAAAAAAATAAACAAAGGTTTAA
AAAATTTCAACAAAAAGCGTACTTTACATATATATTTATTAGACAAGAAAAGCAGATTAAATAGATATAC
ATTCGATTAACGATAAGTAAAATGTAAAATCACAGGATTTTCGTGTGTGGTCTTCTACACAGACAAGATG
AAACAATTCGGCATTAATACCTGAGAGCAGGAAGAGCAAGATAAAAGGTAGTATTTGTTGGCGATCCCCC
TAGAGTCTTTTACATCTTCGGAAAACAAAAACTATTTTTTCTTTAATTTCTTTTTTTACTTTCTATTTTT
AATTTATATATTTATATTAAAAAATTTAAATTATAATTATTTTTATAGCACGTGATGAAAAGGACCCAGG
TGGCACTTTTCGGGGAAATGTGCGCGGAACCCCTATTTGTTTATTTTTCTAAATACATTCAAATATGTAT
CCGCTCATGAGACAATAACCCTGATAAATGCTTCAATAATATTGAAAAAGGAAGAGTATGAGTATTCAAC
ATTTCCGTGTCGCCCTTATTCCCTTTTTTGCGGCATTTTGCCTTCCTGTTTTTGCTCACCCAGAAACGCT
GGTGAAAGTAAAAGATGCTGAAGATCAGTTGGGTGCACGAGTGGGTTACATCGAACTGGATCTCAACAGC
GGTAAGATCCTTGAGAGTTTTCGCCCCGAAGAACGTTTTCCAATGATGAGCACTTTTAAAGTTCTGCTAT
GTGGCGCGGTATTATCCCGTATTGACGCCGGGCAAGAGCAACTCGGTCGCCGCATACACTATTCTCAGAA
TGACTTGGTTGAGTACTCACCAGTCACAGAAAAGCATCTTACGGATGGCATGACAGTAAGAGAATTATGC
AGTGCTGCCATAACCATGAGTGATAACACTGCGGCCAACTTACTTCTGACAACGATCGGAGGACCGAAGG
AGCTAACCGCTTTTTTGCACAACATGGGGGATCATGTAACTCGCCTTGATCGTTGGGAACCGGAGCTGAA
TGAAGCCATACCAAACGACGAGCGTGACACCACGATGCCTGTAGCAATGGCAACAACGTTGCGCAAACTA
TTAACTGGCGAACTACTTACTCTAGCTTCCCGGCAACAATTAATAGACTGGATGGAGGCGGATAAAGTTG
CAGGACCACTTCTGCGCTCGGCCCTTCCGGCTGGCTGGTTTATTGCTGATAAATCTGGAGCCGGTGAGCG
TGGGTCTCGCGGTATCATTGCAGCACTGGGGCCAGATGGTAAGCCCTCCCGTATCGTAGTTATCTACACG
ACGGGGAGTCAGGCAACTATGGATGAACGAAATAGACAGATCGCTGAGATAGGTGCCTCACTGATTAAGC
ATTGGTAACTGTCAGACCAAGTTTACTCATATATACTTTAGATTGATTTAAAACTTCATTTTTAATTTAA
AAGGATCTAGGTGAAGATCCTTTTTGATAATCTCATGACCAAAATCCCTTAACGTGAGTTTTCGTTCCAC
TGAGCGTCAGACCCCGTAGAAAAGATCAAAGGATCTTCTTGAGATCCTTTTTTTCTGCGCGTAATCTGCT
GCTTGCAAACAAAAAAACCACCGCTACCAGCGGTGGTTTGTTTGCCGGATCAAGAGCTACCAACTCTTTT
TCCGAAGGTAACTGGCTTCAGCAGAGCGCAGATACCAAATACTGTTCTTCTAGTGTAGCCGTAGTTAGGC
CACCACTTCAAGAACTCTGTAGCACCGCCTACATACCTCGCTCTGCTAATCCTGTTACCAGTGGCTGCTG
CCAGTGGCGATAAGTCGTGTCTTACCGGGTTGGACTCAAGACGATAGTTACCGGATAAGGCGCAGCGGTC
GGGCTGAACGGGGGGTTCGTGCACACAGCCCAGCTTGGAGCGAACGACCTACACCGAACTGAGATACCTA
CAGCGTGAGCTATGAGAAAGCGCCACGCTTCCCGAAGGGAGAAAGGCGGACAGGTATCCGGTAAGCGGCA
GGGTCGGAACAGGAGAGCGCACGAGGGAGCTTCCAGGGGGAAACGCCTGGTATCTTTATAGTCCTGTCGG
GTTTCGCCACCTCTGACTTGAGCGTCGATTTTTGTGATGCTCGTCAGGGGGGCGGAGCCTATGGAAAAAC
GCCAGCAACGCGGCCTTTTTACGGTTCCTGGCCTTTTGCTGGCCTTTTGCTCACATGTTCTTTCCTGCGT
TATCCCCTGATTCTGTGGATAACCGTATTACCGCCTTTGAGTGAGCTGATACCGCTCGCCGCAGCCGAAC
GACCGAGCGCAGCGAGTCAGTGAGCGAGGAAGCGGAAGAGCGCCCAATACGCAAACCGCCTCTCCCCGCG
CGTTGGCCGATTCATTAATGCAGCTGGCACGACAGGTTTCCCGACTGGAAAGCGGGCAGTGAGCGCAACG
CAATTAATGTGAGTTAGCTCACTCATTAGGCACCCCAGGCTTTACACTTTATGCTTCCGGCTCGTATGTT
GTGTGGAATTGTGAGCGGATAACAATTTCACACAGGAAACAGCTATGACCATGATTACGCCAAGCTCGAA
ATTAACCCTCACTAAAGGGAACAAAAGCTGGTACCAATTCCTTGAATTTTCAAAAATTCTTACTTTTTTT
TTGGATGGACGCAAAGAAGTTTAATAATCATATTACATGGCATTACCACCATATACATATCCATATCTAA
TCTTACTTATATGTTGTGGAAATGTAAAGAGCCCCATTATCTTAGCCTAAAAAAACCTTCTCTTTGGAAC
TTTCAGTAATACGCTTAACTGCTCATTGCTATATTGAAGTACGGATTAGAAGCCGCCGAGCGGGTGACAG
CCCTCCGAAGGAAGACTCTCCTCCGTGCGTCCTCGTCTTCACCGGTCGCGTTCCTGAAACGCAGATGTGC
CTCGCGCCGCACTGCTCCGAACAATAAAGATTCTACAATACTAGCTTTTATGGTTATGAAGAGGAAAAAT
TGGCAGTAACCTGGCCCCACAAACCTTCAAATGAACGAATCAAATTAACAACCATAGGATGATAATGCGA
TTAGTTTTTTAGCCTTATTTCTGGGGTAATTAATCAGCGAAGCGATGATTTTTGATCTATTAACAGATAT
ATAAATGCAAAAACTGCATAACCACTTTAACTAATACTTTCAACATTTTCGGTTTGTATTACTTCTTATT
CAAATGTAATAAAAGTATCAACAAAAAATTGTTAATATACCTCTATACTTTAACGTCAAGGAGAAAAAAC
CCCGGATCGAATTCCCTACTTCATACATTTTCAATTAAGATGCAGTTACTTCGCTGTTTTTCAATATTTT
CTGTTATTGCTTCAGTTTTAGCACAGGAACTGACAACTATATGCGAGCAAATCCCCTCACCAACTTTAGA
ATCGACGCCGTACTCTTTGTCAACGACTACTATTTTGGCCAACGGGAAGGCAATGCAAGGAGTTTTTGAA
TATTACAAATCAGTAACGTTTGTCAGTAATTGCGGTTCTCACCCCTCAACAACTAGCAAAGGCAGCCCCA
TAAACACACAGTATGTTTTTAAGGACAATAGCTCGACGATTGAAGGTAGATACCCATACGACGTTCCAGA
CTACGCTCTGCAGGCTAGTGGTGGAGGAGGCTCTGGTGGAGGCGGTAGCGGAGGCGGAGGGTCGACTAGT
ATGGACGTTTTCATGAAGGGTCTTTCTAAAGCGAAAGAGGGCGTGGTAGCTGCGGCCGAAAAAACTAAAC
AAGGGGTGGCCGAGGCTGCTGGGAAAACGAAGGAA
[192 nt withheld, positions 5748-5939]
TTAGGAAAAAATGAAGAGGGAGCACCTCAAGAAGGTATTCTAGAGGATATGCCAGTCGACCCCGATAACG
AGGCTTATGAGATGCCGTCAGAGGAAGGGTATCAGGACTATGAGCCAGAAGCCCTCGAGGGGGGCGGATC
CGAACAAAAGCTTATTTCTGAAGAGGACTTGTAATAGAGATCTGATAACAACAGTGTAGATGTAACAAAA
TCGACTTTGTTCCCACTGTACTTTTAGCTCGTACAAAATACAATATACTTTTCATTTCTCCGTAAACAAC
ATGTTTTCCCATGTAATATCCTTTTCTATTTTTCGTTCCGTTACCAACTTTACACATACTTTATATAGCT
ATTCACTTCTATACACTAAAAAACTAAGACAATTTTAATTTTGCTGCCTGCCATATTTCAATTTGTTATA
AATTCCTATAATTTATCCTATTAGTAGCTAAAAAAAGATGAATGTGAATCGAATCCTAAGAGAATTGAGC
TCCAATTCGCCCTATAGTGAGTCGTATTACAATTCACTGGCCGTCGTTTTACAACGTCGTGACTGGGAAA
ACCCTGGCGTTACCCAACTTAATCGCCTTGCAGCACATCCCCCTTTCGCCAGCTGGCGTA
Features (pLannotate 1.2.2; 21 found; start..end, strand, type, name):
     63..491     +  rep_origin     f1 ori (sequence partly withheld): f1 bacteriophage origin of replication; arrow indicates direction of (+) strand synthesis
    519..570     -  misc_feature   bom (fragment): basis of mobility region from pBR322
    621..1295    -  CDS            TRP1: phosphoribosylanthranilate isomerase, required for tryptophan biosynthesis; S. cerevisiae TRP1; yeast auxotrophic marker
   1296..1443    -  promoter       TRP1 promoter: S. cerevisiae TRP1
   1581..1630    -  misc_feature   bom (fragment): basis of mobility region from pBR322
   1732..1767    -  CDS            rop (fragment): Rop protein, which maintains plasmids at low copy number; rop
   1835..2338    -  misc_feature   CEN/ARS: S. cerevisiae CEN6 centromere fused to an autonomously replicating sequence
   2375..2479    +  promoter       AmpR promoter: bla
   2480..3340    +  CDS            AmpR: β-lactamase; bla; confers resistance to ampicillin, carbenicillin, and related antibiotics
   3511..4099    +  rep_origin     ori: high-copy-number ColE1/pMB1/pBR322/pUC origin of replication
   4282..4374    +  CDS            lacI (fragment): lac repressor; lacI; The lac repressor binds to the lac operator to inhibit transcription in E. coli. This inhibition can be relieved by adding lactose or isopropyl-β-D-thiogalactopyranoside (IPTG).
   4387..4408    +  protein_bind   CAP binding site: CAP binding activates transcription in the presence of cAMP. E. coli catabolite activator protein
   4423..4453    +  promoter       lac promoter: promoter for the E. coli lac operon
   4461..4477    +  protein_bind   lac operator: The lac repressor binds to the lac operator to inhibit transcription in E. coli. This inhibition can be relieved by adding lactose or isopropyl-β-D-thiogalactopyranoside (IPTG). lac repressor encoded by lacI
   4522..4540    +  promoter       T3 promoter: promoter for bacteriophage T3 RNA polymerase
   4774..5215    +  promoter       GAL1 promoter: S. cerevisiae GAL1; inducible promoter, regulated by Gal4
   5262..5522    +  CDS            AGA2: AGA2_YEAST - Experimental evidence at protein level: Swiss-Prot protein existence level 1. Receptor binding subunit of the a-agglutinin heterodimer. S.cerevisiae a and alpha cells express the complementary cell surface glycoproteins a-agglutinin and alpha-agglutinin, respectively, which interact with one another to promote cellular aggregation during mating. From Saccharomyces cerevisiae (strain ATCC 204508 / S288c) (Baker's yeast).
   5643..6062    +  CDS            SNCA (sequence partly withheld): SYUA_HUMAN - Also known as NACP, PARK1. Experimental evidence at protein level: Swiss-Prot protein existence level 1. Neuronal protein that plays several roles in synaptic activity such as regulation of synaptic vesicle trafficking and subsequent neurotransmitter release. Participates as a monomer in synaptic vesicle exocytosis by enhancing vesicle priming, fusion and dilation of exocytotic fusion pores (PubMed:28288128, PubMed:30404828). Mechanistically, acts by increasing local Ca(2+) release from microdomains which is essential for the enhancement of ATP-induced exocytosis (PubMed:30404828)
   6084..6110    +  CDS            Myc (fragment): Myc (human c-Myc proto-oncogene) epitope tag
   6440..6458    -  promoter       T7 promoter: promoter for bacteriophage T7 RNA polymerase
   6461..59      +  CDS            lacZα (fragment) (across the origin): LacZα fragment of β-galactosidase; lacZ fragment
