[The description below was written by a language model from this plasmid's Addgene catalogue record and pLannotate feature annotations shown in this document.]
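Description:
pETcon-pGAL1-Aga2-α-Synuclein-c_myc is a 6,559 bp yeast surface display plasmid built on the pETcon(-) backbone. It is an E. coli/S. cerevisiae shuttle vector. In bacteria it is maintained at high copy through a ColE1/pUC-type origin and selected with ampicillin via the bla gene. In yeast it is carried as a low-copy centromeric plasmid through a CEN6/ARS element and selected by TRP1 complementation of tryptophan auxotrophy. An f1 origin, lac promoter/operator and lacZα remnants, short bom, rop and lacI fragments, and flanking T3 and T7 promoters are leftovers of the cloning backbone and play no evident role in the display function.

The payload is a single galactose-inducible fusion driven by the GAL1 promoter, which is regulated by Gal4. The annotated order is AGA2 (261 bp), then a yeast codon-optimized human α-synuclein (SNCA, 420 bp) coding sequence, then a c-Myc epitope. The catalogue also lists an HA tag and GS linkers, which would plausibly occupy the unannotated gap between AGA2 and SNCA, although the feature table does not call them. The catalogue describes the c-myc tag as N-terminal on the insert, but both the feature coordinates and the plasmid name place it C-terminal to α-synuclein. Aga2 is the binding subunit of a-agglutinin and pairs with cell-wall-anchored Aga1 in display strains, tethering the fused α-synuclein to the outer yeast surface. A distal Myc tag allows confirmation of full-length display. According to the record, the construct is used to present α-synuclein on yeast, in work that combined yeast and phage display to screen peptide drug candidates for neurodegenerative disease.
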