Addgene plasmid #225222: pETcon-pGAL1-Aga2-α-Synuclein-c_myc
Purpose: Yeast optimized human alpha synuclein fused with aga2 protein gene under gal1 promoter for the expression of alpha synuclein in yeast surface display.
Depositing lab: Urartu Seker. Depositing organization: Bilkent University UNAM, Nanotechnology Research Center. Publication: Synergistic Screening of Peptide-Based Biotechnological Drug Candidates for Neurodegenerative Diseases Using Yeast Display and Phage Display. Ozcelik CE, Begli O, Hincer A, Ahan RE, Kesici MS, Oguz O, Kasirga TS, Ozcubukcu S, Seker UOS. ACS Chem Neurosci. 2023 Oct 4;14(19):3609-3621. doi: 10.1021/acschemneuro.3c00248. Epub 2023 Aug 28. PubMed 37638647.
Backbone
  Vector backbone: pETcon(-)
  Backbone size w/o insert (bp): 5740
  Total vector size (bp): 6559
  Vector type: Yeast Expression
  Selectable markers: TRP1
Growth in bacteria
  Bacterial resistance: Ampicillin, 100 μg/mL
  Growth temperature: 37°C
  Growth strain: DH5alpha
  Copy number: High Copy
Gene/Insert 1
  Gene/Insert name: α-Synuclein
  Species: H. sapiens (human)
  Insert size (bp): 420
  GenBank ID: 6622
  Promoter: GAL1
  Tag / fusion protein: c-myc Tag (N terminal on insert); GS linker (N terminal on insert)
  Entrez Gene: SNCA (a.k.a. NACP, PARK1, PARK4, PD1)
  Cloning method: Gibson Cloning
  Sequencing primers: 5′ AATATACCTCTATACTTTAACGTC; 3′ TAATACGACTCACTATAGGG
Gene/Insert 2
  Gene/Insert name: Aga2
  Species: S. cerevisiae (budding yeast)
  Insert size (bp): 261
  GenBank ID: 852851
  Promoter: GAL1
  Tag / fusion protein: GS linker (N terminal on insert); HA Tag (N terminal on insert)
  Entrez Gene: AGA2 (a.k.a. YGL032C)
  Cloning method: Gibson Cloning
  Sequencing primers: 5′ AATATACCTCTATACTTTAACGTC; 3′ TAATACGACTCACTATAGGG
Terms and licenses: Academic/Nonprofit Terms; Industry Terms: Not Available to Industry
How to cite: pETcon-pGAL1-Aga2-α-Synuclein-c_myc was a gift from Urartu Seker (Addgene plasmid # 225222 ; http://n2t.net/addgene:225222 ; RRID:Addgene_225222)
